Addgene plasmid #187167: TALED_Left-stuffer-1397N
Purpose: original vector to make all constructs
Depositing lab: Jin-Soo Kim. Depositing organization: Institute for Basic Science. Publication: Targeted A-to-G base editing in human mitochondrial DNA with programmable deaminases. Cho SI, Lee S, Mok YG, Lim K, Lee J, Lee JM, Chung E, Kim JS. Cell. 2022 May 12;185(10):1764-1776.e12. doi: 10.1016/j.cell.2022.03.039. Epub 2022 Apr 25. PubMed 35472302.
Backbone
  Vector backbone: p3s
  Backbone size w/o insert (bp): 3726
  Total vector size (bp): 6330
  Vector type: Mammalian Expression
Growth in bacteria
  Bacterial resistance: Ampicillin, 100 μg/mL
  Growth temperature: 37°C
  Growth strain: DH5alpha
  Copy number: High Copy
Gene/Insert
  Gene/Insert name: Left-stuffer-1397N
  Insert size (bp): 2603
  Promoter: pCMV
  Cloning method: Gibson Cloning
  Sequencing primers: 5′ CGCAAATGGGCGGTAGGCGTG; 3′ TAGAAGGCACAGTCGAGG
Terms and licenses: Academic/Nonprofit Terms; Industry Terms: Not Available to Industry
How to cite: TALED_Left-stuffer-1397N was a gift from Jin-Soo Kim (Addgene plasmid # 187167 ; http://n2t.net/addgene:187167 ; RRID:Addgene_187167)
