[The description below was written by a language model from this plasmid's Addgene catalogue record and pLannotate feature annotations shown in this document.]
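Description:
TALED_Left-stuffer-1397N is a mammalian expression plasmid built on the p3s backbone. It serves as the parental cloning template for the "left" arm of TALED mitochondrial base editors; the record states its purpose simply as the original vector from which all other constructs were made. It is propagated in E. coli as a high-copy plasmid through a ColE1/pUC-type origin, with ampicillin selection from the β-lactamase gene. The catalogue lists a total size of 6330 bp, while the sequenced record annotated here is 6,294 nt. Only short fragments of an SV40 promoter and a ble (bleomycin-family resistance) gene are detected, so no intact mammalian selection cassette is annotated.

The payload is driven by the CMV enhancer/promoter and terminated by the bGH polyadenylation signal, with T7 and SP6 promoters flanking the insert. The open reading frame begins with a fragment of human SOD2, whose position at the N terminus is consistent with a mitochondrial targeting sequence. This is followed by an HA epitope tag and an N-terminal segment matching a Xanthomonas TAL effector (avrXa10-like). In the position where a TALE DNA-binding repeat array would normally sit, the feature table shows mRFP1 and EGFP coding sequences. These evidently form the "stuffer" of the name, a placeholder presumably replaced when a target-specific repeat array is assembled, although the record does not describe that procedure.

Downstream lies a fragment of DddA, the bacterial double-stranded DNA cytidine deaminase toxin. The name suggests it is the N-terminal half split at position 1397, which would be inactive alone and intended to pair with a complementary right-arm construct. No adenine deaminase is annotated in this vector.
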