Features (pLannotate 1.2.2; 23 found; start..end, strand, type, name):
     28..80      -  misc_feature   bom (fragment): basis of mobility region from pBR322
    235..614     +  enhancer       CMV enhancer: human cytomegalovirus immediate early enhancer
    615..818     +  promoter       CMV promoter: human cytomegalovirus (CMV) immediate early promoter
    814..847     +  LTR            5' LTR (truncated) (fragment): truncated 5' long terminal repeat (LTR) from HIV-1
    863..881     +  promoter       T7 promoter: promoter for bacteriophage T7 RNA polymerase
    891..989     +  CDS            SOD2 (fragment): SODM_HUMAN - Experimental evidence at protein level: Swiss-Prot protein existence level 1. Destroys superoxide anion radicals which are normally produced within the cells and which are toxic to biological systems. From Homo sapiens (Human).
   1008..1034    +  CDS            HA: HA (human influenza hemagglutinin) epitope tag
   1080..1481    +  CDS            avrXa10 (fragment): AVX10_XANOO - Experimental evidence at protein level: Swiss-Prot protein existence level 1. Avirulence protein. Induces the hypersensitive response (HR)in rice plants carrying the resistance gene Xa10. Activity depends on the presence of the core repeat domains; replacement with repeat domains from other proteins (AvrBs3 of X.euvesicatoria (AC P14727) or AvrXa7 of this organism) does not elicit the HR. Probably acts as a transcription factor in its host plant (rice) to induce plant resistance or disease. From Xanthomonas oryzae pv. oryzae.
   1490..2164    +  CDS            mRFP1: mRFP1 is a basic (constitutively fluorescent) red fluorescent protein published in 2002, derived from Discosoma sp.. It is reported to be a somewhat slowly-maturing monomer with low acid sensitivity.
   2206..2922    +  CDS            EGFP: the original enhanced GFP (Yang et al., 1996) mammalian codon-optimized
   3126..3452    +  CDS            dddA (fragment): DDDA_BURC1 - Experimental evidence at protein level: Swiss-Prot protein existence level 1. Toxic component of a toxin-immunity protein module, which functions as a cellular contact-dependent growth inhibition (CDI) system. CDI modules allow bacteria to communicate with and inhibit the growth of closely related neighboring bacteria in a contact-dependent fashion. Bacteria that have this module inhibit or kill bacteria without it, giving them a growth advantage. Probably specifically inhibited by cognate immunity protein DddI (Probable). The C-terminal 163 residue fragment has double-stranded DN
   3468..3486    -  promoter       SP6 promoter: promoter for bacteriophage SP6 RNA polymerase
   3512..3736    +  polyA_signal   bGH poly(A) signal: bovine growth hormone polyadenylation signal
   3740..3761    +  promoter       SV40 promoter (fragment): SV40 enhancer and early promoter
   3814..3972    +  CDS            ble (fragment): BLE_KLEPN - Experimental evidence at protein level: Swiss-Prot protein existence level 1. Binding protein with a strong affinity to the bleomycin family of antibiotics. Binds to CL990; an antimitotic-antibiotic compound. From Klebsiella pneumoniae.
   3967..4088    +  polyA_signal   SV40 poly(A) signal: SV40 polyadenylation signal
   4161..4177    -  protein_bind   lac operator: The lac repressor binds to the lac operator to inhibit transcription in E. coli. This inhibition can be relieved by adding lactose or isopropyl-β-D-thiogalactopyranoside (IPTG). lac repressor encoded by lacI
   4185..4215    -  promoter       lac promoter: promoter for the E. coli lac operon
   4230..4251    -  protein_bind   CAP binding site: CAP binding activates transcription in the presence of cAMP. E. coli catabolite activator protein
   4264..4356    -  CDS            lacI (fragment): lac repressor; lacI; The lac repressor binds to the lac operator to inhibit transcription in E. coli. This inhibition can be relieved by adding lactose or isopropyl-β-D-thiogalactopyranoside (IPTG).
   4539..5127    -  rep_origin     ori: high-copy-number ColE1/pMB1/pBR322/pUC origin of replication
   5298..6158    -  CDS            AmpR: β-lactamase; bla; confers resistance to ampicillin, carbenicillin, and related antibiotics
   6159..6263    -  promoter       AmpR promoter: bla
>Addgene plasmid #187167 | TALED_Left-stuffer-1397N | addgene full sequence | sequence record 368783 | Addgene NGS Result
GACGGATCGGGAGATCTCCCGATCCCCTATGGTGCACTCTCAGTACAATCTGCTCTGATGCCGCATAGTT
AAGCCAGTATCTGCTCCCTGCTTGTGTGTTGGAGGTCGCTGAGTAGTGCGCGAGCAAAATTTAAGCTACA
ACAAGGCAAGGCTTGACCGACAATTGCATGAAGAATCTGCTTAGGGTTAGGCGTTTTGCGCTGCTTCGCG
ATGTACGGGCCAGATATACGCGTTGACATTGATTATTGACTAGTTATTAATAGTAATCAATTACGGGGTC
ATTAGTTCATAGCCCATATATGGAGTTCCGCGTTACATAACTTACGGTAAATGGCCCGCCTGGCTGACCG
CCCAACGACCCCCGCCCATTGACGTCAATAATGACGTATGTTCCCATAGTAACGCCAATAGGGACTTTCC
ATTGACGTCAATGGGTGGAGTATTTACGGTAAACTGCCCACTTGGCAGTACATCAAGTGTATCATATGCC
AAGTACGCCCCCTATTGACGTCAATGACGGTAAATGGCCCGCCTGGCATTATGCCCAGTACATGACCTTA
TGGGACTTTCCTACTTGGCAGTACATCTACGTATTAGTCATCGCTATTACCATGGTGATGCGGTTTTGGC
AGTACATCAATGGGCGTGGATAGCGGTTTGACTCACGGGGATTTCCAAGTCTCCACCCCATTGACGTCAA
TGGGAGTTTGTTTTGGCACCAAAATCAACGGGACTTTCCAAAATGTCGTAACAACTCCGCCCCATTGACG
CAAATGGGCGGTAGGCGTGTACGGTGGGAGGTCTATATAAGCAGAGCTCTCTGGCTAACTAGAGAACCCA
CTGCTTACTGGCTTATCGAAATTAATACGACTCACTATAGGGAGATGGCTCTTAGTCGAGCCGTCTGTGG
TACTTCCCGACAGCTTGCTCCAGTCTTGGGGTACCTTGGCTCCCGACAAAAGCACTCTCTCCCTGATTAC
CCTTACGATGTACCTGACTACGCCGGCTACCCTTACGACGTACCAGATTACGCTGGATATCCATACGATG
TCCCTGATTATGCTGGGATCCGAATTCAAGATCTACGCACGCTCGGCTACAGCCAGCAGCAACAGGAGAA
GATCAAACCGAAGGTTCGTTCGACAGTGGCGCAGCACCACGAGGCACTGGTCGGCCATGGGTTTACACAC
GCGCACATCGTTGCGCTCAGCCAACACCCGGCAGCGTTAGGGACCGTCGCTGTCAAGTATCAGGACATGA
TCGCAGCGTTGCCAGAGGCGACACACGAAGCGATCGTTGGCGTCGGCAAACAGTGGTCCGGCGCACGCGC
TCTGGAGGCCTTGCTCACGGTGGCGGGAGAGTTGAGAGGTCCACCGTTACAGTTGGACACAGGCCAACTT
CTCAAGATTGCAAAACGTGGCGGCGTGACCGCAGTGGAGGCAGTGCATGCATGGCGCAATGCACTGACGG
GTGCCCCCCTGAGGAGACGATGGCCTCCTCCGAGGACGTCATCAAGGAGTTCATGCGCTTCAAGGTGCGC
ATGGAGGGCTCCGTGAACGGCCACGAGTTCGAGATCGAGGGCGAGGGCGAGGGCCGCCCCTACGAGGGCA
CCCAGACCGCCAAGCTGAAGGTGACCAAGGGCGGCCCCCTGCCCTTCGCCTGGGACATCCTGTCCCCTCA
GTTCCAGTACGGCTCCAAGGCCTACGTGAAGCACCCCGCCGACATCCCCGACTACTTGAAGCTGTCCTTC
CCCGAGGGCTTCAAGTGGGAGCGCGTGATGAACTTCGAGGACGGCGGCGTGGTGACCGTGACCCAGGACT
CCTCCCTGCAGGACGGCGAGTTCATCTACAAGGTGAAGCTGCGCGGCACCAACTTCCCCTCCGACGGCCC
CGTAATGCAGAAGAAGACCATGGGCTGGGAGGCCTCCACCGAGCGGATGTACCCCGAGGACGGCGCCCTG
AAGGGCGAGATCAAGATGAGGCTGAAGCTGAAGGACGGCGGCCACTACGACGCCGAGGTCAAGACCACCT
ACATGGCCAAGAAGCCCGTGCAGCTGCCCGGCGCCTACAAGACCGACATCAAGCTGGACATCACCTCCCA
CAACGAGGACTACACCATCGTGGAACAGTACGAGCGCGCCGAGGGCCGCCACTCCACCGGCGCCGAATTC
ATGACATCAATTATTATACATCGGAGGAGGATCCAGTGAGCAAGGGCGAGGAGCTGTTCACCGGGGTGGT
GCCCATCCTGGTCGAGCTGGACGGCGACGTAAACGGCCACAAGTTCAGCGTGTCCGGCGAGGGCGAGGGC
GATGCCACCTACGGCAAGCTGACCCTGAAGTTCATCTGCACCACCGGCAAGCTGCCCGTGCCCTGGCCCA
CCCTCGTGACCACCCTGACCTACGGCGTGCAGTGCTTCAGCCGCTACCCCGACCACATGAAGCAGCACGA
CTTCTTCAAGTCCGCCATGCCCGAAGGCTACGTCCAGGAGCGCACCATCTTCTTCAAGGACGACGGCAAC
TACAAGACCCGCGCCGAGGTGAAGTTCGAGGGCGACACCCTGGTGAACCGCATCGAGCTGAAGGGCATCG
ACTTCAAGGAGGACGGCAACATCCTGGGGCACAAGCTGGAGTACAACTACAACAGCCACAACGTCTATAT
CATGGCCGACAAGCAGAAGAACGGCATCAAGGTGAACTTCAAGATCCGCCACAACATCGAGGACGGCAGC
GTGCAGCTCGCCGACCACTACCAGCAGAACACCCCCATCGGCGACGGCCCCGTGCTGCTGCCCGACAACC
ACTACCTGAGCACCCAGTCCGCCCTGAGCAAAGACCCCAACGAGAAGCGCGATCACATGGTCCTGCTGGA
GTTCGTGACCGCCGCCGGGATCACTCTCGGCATGGACGAGCTGTACAAGTAACGTCTCCCGGTCTGACTC
CGGAACAGGTGGTGGCGATTGCAAGCAACGGCGGCGGCAAACAGGCTCTAGAGAGCATTGTTGCCCAGCT
CTCCAGACCTGATCCGGCGCTAGCCGCGTTGACAAATGATCATCTTGTTGCTCTTGCTTGTCTTGGCGGA
CGACCTGCCCTGGATGCTGTGAAAAAGGGGTTGGGGGGCTCTGGATCAGGTAGCTACGCACTTGGTCCTT
ACCAGATTAGCGCACCCCAACTCCCCGCCTATAATGGTCAAACCGTCGGGACCTTTTACTACGTAAACGA
TGCTGGTGGGCTGGAATCCAAAGTATTCTCCTCAGGGGGCCCTACACCCTACCCCAACTACGCCAATGCT
GGTCATGTAGAAGGGCAGTCAGCACTGTTTATGCGCGATAATGGTATAAGCGAGGGGTTGGTCTTCCATA
ACAACCCAGAGGGTACTTGTGGCTTCTGTGTGAATATGACTGAAACCCTTCTGCCCGAAAATGCCAAGAT
GACTGTCGTCCCACCTGAAGGCTAGTCAGGGCCCTATTCTATAGTGTCACCTAAATGCTAGAGCTCGCTG
ATCAGCCTCGACTGTGCCTTCTAGTTGCCAGCCATCTGTTGTTTGCCCCTCCCCCGTGCCTTCCTTGACC
CTGGAAGGTGCCACTCCCACTGTCCTTTCCTAATAAAATGAGGAAATTGCATCGCATTGTCTGAGTAGGT
GTCATTCTATTCTGGGGGGTGGGGTGGGGCAGGACAGCAAGGGGGAGGATTGGGAAGACAATAGCAGGCA
TGCTGGGGATGCGGTGGGCTCTATGGCTTCTGAGGCGGAAAGAACCAGCTGGGGCTCTAGGGGGTATCCC
CACGCTGCAGTGAGCGGGACTCTGGGGTTCGAAATGACCGACCAAGCGACGCCCAACCTGCCATCACGAG
ATTTCGATTCCACCGCCGCCTTCTATGAAAGGTTGGGCTTCGGAATCGTTTTCCGGGACGCCGGCTGGAT
GATCCTCCAGCGCGGGGATCTCATGCTGGAGTTCTTCGCCCACCCCAACTTGTTTATTGCAGCTTATAAT
GGTTACAAATAAAGCAATAGCATCACAAATTTCACAAATAAAGCATTTTTTTCACTGCATTCTAGTTGTG
GTTTGTCCAAACTCATCAATGTATCTTATCATGTCTGTATACCGTCGACCTCTAGCTAGAGCTTGGCGTA
ATCATGGTCATAGCTGTTTCCTGTGTGAAATTGTTATCCGCTCACAATTCCACACAACATACGAGCCGGA
AGCATAAAGTGTAAAGCCTGGGGTGCCTAATGAGTGAGCTAACTCACATTAATTGCGTTGCGCTCACTGC
CCGCTTTCCAGTCGGGAAACCTGTCGTGCCAGCTGCATTAATGAATCGGCCAACGCGCGGGGAGAGGCGG
TTTGCGTATTGGGCGCTCTTCCGCTTCCTCGCTCACTGACTCGCTGCGCTCGGTCGTTCGGCTGCGGCGA
GCGGTATCAGCTCACTCAAAGGCGGTAATACGGTTATCCACAGAATCAGGGGATAACGCAGGAAAGAACA
TGTGAGCAAAAGGCCAGCAAAAGGCCAGGAACCGTAAAAAGGCCGCGTTGCTGGCGTTTTTCCATAGGCT
CCGCCCCCCTGACGAGCATCACAAAAATCGACGCTCAAGTCAGAGGTGGCGAAACCCGACAGGACTATAA
AGATACCAGGCGTTTCCCCCTGGAAGCTCCCTCGTGCGCTCTCCTGTTCCGACCCTGCCGCTTACCGGAT
ACCTGTCCGCCTTTCTCCCTTCGGGAAGCGTGGCGCTTTCTCATAGCTCACGCTGTAGGTATCTCAGTTC
GGTGTAGGTCGTTCGCTCCAAGCTGGGCTGTGTGCACGAACCCCCCGTTCAGCCCGACCGCTGCGCCTTA
TCCGGTAACTATCGTCTTGAGTCCAACCCGGTAAGACACGACTTATCGCCACTGGCAGCAGCCACTGGTA
ACAGGATTAGCAGAGCGAGGTATGTAGGCGGTGCTACAGAGTTCTTGAAGTGGTGGCCTAACTACGGCTA
CACTAGAAGAACAGTATTTGGTATCTGCGCTCTGCTGAAGCCAGTTACCTTCGGAAAAAGAGTTGGTAGC
TCTTGATCCGGCAAACAAACCACCGCTGGTAGCGGTGGTTTTTTTGTTTGCAAGCAGCAGATTACGCGCA
GAAAAAAAGGATCTCAAGAAGATCCTTTGATCTTTTCTACGGGGTCTGACGCTCAGTGGAACGAAAACTC
ACGTTAAGGGATTTTGGTCATGAGATTATCAAAAAGGATCTTCACCTAGATCCTTTTAAATTAAAAATGA
AGTTTTAAATCAATCTAAAGTATATATGAGTAAACTTGGTCTGACAGTTACCAATGCTTAATCAGTGAGG
CACCTATCTCAGCGATCTGTCTATTTCGTTCATCCATAGTTGCCTGACTCCCCGTCGTGTAGATAACTAC
GATACGGGAGGGCTTACCATCTGGCCCCAGTGCTGCAATGATACCGCGAGATCCACGCTCACCGGCTCCA
GATTTATCAGCAATAAACCAGCCAGCCGGAAGGGCCGAGCGCAGAAGTGGTCCTGCAACTTTATCCGCCT
CCATCCAGTCTATTAATTGTTGCCGGGAAGCTAGAGTAAGTAGTTCGCCAGTTAATAGTTTGCGCAACGT
TGTTGCCATTGCTACAGGCATCGTGGTGTCACGCTCGTCGTTTGGTATGGCTTCATTCAGCTCCGGTTCC
CAACGATCAAGGCGAGTTACATGATCCCCCATGTTGTGCAAAAAAGCGGTTAGCTCCTTCGGTCCTCCGA
TCGTTGTCAGAAGTAAGTTGGCCGCAGTGTTATCACTCATGGTTATGGCAGCACTGCATAATTCTCTTAC
TGTCATGCCATCCGTAAGATGCTTTTCTGTGACTGGTGAGTACTCAACCAAGTCATTCTGAGAATAGTGT
ATGCGGCGACCGAGTTGCTCTTGCCCGGCGTCAATACGGGATAATACCGCGCCACATAGCAGAACTTTAA
AAGTGCTCATCATTGGAAAACGTTCTTCGGGGCGAAAACTCTCAAGGATCTTACCGCTGTTGAGATCCAG
TTCGATGTAACCCACTCGTGCACCCAACTGATCTTCAGCATCTTTTACTTTCACCAGCGTTTCTGGGTGA
GCAAAAACAGGAAGGCAAAATGCCGCAAAAAAGGGAATAAGGGCGACACGGAAATGTTGAATACTCATAC
TCTTCCTTTTTCAATATTATTGAAGCATTTATCAGGGTTATTGTCTCATGAGCGGATACATATTTGAATG
TATTTAGAAAAATAAACAAATAGGGGTTCCGCGCACATTTCCCCGAAAAGTGCCACCTGACGTC
